Addgene plasmid #239925: LLP1003
Purpose: sgRNA compatible with TCTP-SynPro-07 and CaMV 35S-SynPro-08 as Level-0 part (Golden Gate cloning)
Depositing lab: Ryan Lister. Depositing organization: University of Western Australia. Publication: CRISPRi-based circuits to control gene expression in plants. Khan MA, Herring G, Zhu JY, Oliva M, Fourie E, Johnston B, Zhang Z, Potter J, Pineda L, Pflueger J, Swain T, Pflueger C, Lloyd JPB, Secco D, Small I, Kidd BN, Lister R. Nat Biotechnol. 2025 Mar;43(3):416-430. doi: 10.1038/s41587-024-02236-w. Epub 2024 May 20. PubMed 38769424.
Backbone
  Vector backbone: pAGM9121
  Vector type: Synthetic Biology
Growth in bacteria
  Bacterial resistance: Spectinomycin, 50 μg/mL
  Growth temperature: 30°C
  Growth strain: DH5alpha
  Copy number: High Copy
Gene/Insert
  Gene/Insert name: sgRNA
  gRNA/shRNA sequence: Unspecified
  Species: Synthetic
  Mutation: N/A
  Cloning method: Restriction Enzyme; 5′ cloning site Unknown (unknown if destroyed)
Terms and licenses: Academic/Nonprofit Terms; Industry Terms: Not Available to Industry
How to cite: LLP1003 was a gift from Ryan Lister (Addgene plasmid # 239925 ; http://n2t.net/addgene:239925 ; RRID:Addgene_239925)
