[The description below was written by a language model from this plasmid's Addgene catalogue record and pLannotate feature annotations shown in this document.]
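Description:
LLP1003 is a small (about 2.2 kb) Level-0 part plasmid for Golden Gate modular cloning, built on the pAGM9121 backbone and classed as a synthetic biology vector. It is propagated in E. coli through a high-copy ColE1/pUC-type origin of replication and selected with spectinomycin. The resistance comes from an aadA aminoglycoside adenylyltransferase gene (SmR), which also confers streptomycin resistance. Upstream of this marker, the annotation picks up a fragment of the class 1 integron Pc promoter and a short remnant of a gentamicin acetyltransferase gene. These are consistent with the marker cassette deriving from an integron context, and the gentamicin fragment is far too short to be a functional marker.

The payload is a synthetic single guide RNA part. The only annotated element in the insert region is the guide RNA scaffold of the Streptococcus pyogenes CRISPR/Cas9 system. The spacer sequence is listed as unspecified, and no promoter or terminator for sgRNA expression is annotated, which fits a basic part intended to be combined with regulatory elements in higher-level assemblies. The flanking type IIS sites and overhangs used for assembly are not described in the record.

According to the stated purpose, this sgRNA is compatible with two synthetic promoters, TCTP-SynPro-07 and CaMV 35S-SynPro-08, implying that it directs a Cas9-derived protein to target sites engineered into them. The associated work concerns CRISPR interference-based circuits for controlling gene expression in plants, so the part is presumably used as a repressor input when building such programmable circuits.
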