Features (pLannotate 1.2.2; 5 found; start..end, strand, type, name):
     23..46      +  promoter       Pc promoter (fragment): intI1 (promoter lies within the coding sequence); class 1 integron promoter
    222..278     +  CDS            GmR (fragment): gentamycin acetyltransferase; aacC1; confers resistance to gentamycin
    289..1076    +  CDS            SmR (fragment): aminoglycoside adenylyltransferase (Murphy, 1985); aadA; confers resistance to spectinomycin and streptomycin
   1417..2005    +  rep_origin     ori: high-copy-number ColE1/pMB1/pBR322/pUC origin of replication
   2098..2173    +  misc_RNA       gRNA scaffold: guide RNA scaffold for the Streptococcus pyogenes CRISPR/Cas9 system
>Addgene plasmid #239925 | LLP1003 | addgene full sequence | sequence record 498383 | Addgene NGS Result
GTGCCGAGGCACGAACCCAGTGGACATAAGCCTGTTCGGTTCGTAAGCTGTAATGCAAGTAGCGTATGCG
CTCACGCAACTGGTCCAGAACCTTGACCGAACGCAGCGGTGGTAACGGCGCAGTGGCGGTTTTCATGGCT
TGTTATGACTGTTTTTTTGGGGTACAGTCTATGCCTCGGGCATCCAAGCAGCAAGCGCGTTACGCCGTGG
GTCGATGTTTGATGTTATGGAGCAGCAACGATGTTACGCAGCAGGGCAGTCGCCCTAAAACAAAGTTAAA
CATCATGGGGGAAGCGGTGATCGCCGAAGTATCGACTCAACTATCAGAGGTAGTTGGCGTCATCGAGCGC
CATCTCGAACCGACGTTGCTGGCCGTACATTTGTACGGCTCCGCAGTGGATGGCGGCCTGAAGCCACACA
GCGATATTGATTTGCTGGTTACGGTGACCGTAAGGCTTGATGAAACAACGCGGCGAGCTTTGATCAACGA
CCTTTTGGAAACTTCGGCTTCCCCTGGAGAGAGCGAGATTCTCCGCGCTGTAGAAGTCACCATTGTTGTG
CACGACGACATCATTCCGTGGCGTTATCCAGCTAAGCGCGAACTGCAATTTGGAGAATGGCAGCGCAATG
ACATTCTTGCAGGTATCTTCGAGCCAGCCACGATCGACATTGATCTGGCTATCTTGCTGACAAAAGCAAG
AGAACATAGCGTTGCCTTGGTAGGTCCAGCGGCGGAGGAACTCTTTGATCCGGTTCCTGAACAGGATCTA
TTTGAGGCGCTAAATGAAACCTTAACGCTATGGAACTCGCCGCCCGACTGGGCTGGCGATGAGCGAAATG
TAGTGCTTACGTTGTCCCGCATTTGGTACAGCGCAGTAACCGGCAAAATCGCGCCGAAGGATGTCGCTGC
CGACTGGGCAATGGAGCGCCTGCCGGCCCAGTATCAGCCCGTCATACTTGAAGCTAGACAGGCTTATCTT
GGACAAGAAGAAGATCGCTTGGCCTCGCGCGCAGATCAGTTGGAAGAATTTGTCCATTACGTGAAAGGCG
AGATCACCAAGGTAGTCGGCAAATAATGTCTAGCTAGAAATTCGTTCAAGCCGACGCCGCTTCGCGGCGC
GGCTTAACTCAAGCGTTAGATGCACTAAGCACATAATTGCTCACAGCCAAACTATCAGGTCAAGTCTGCT
TTTATTATTTTTAAGCGTGCATAATAAGCCCTACACAAATTGGGAGATATATCATGCTGTCAGACCAAGT
TTACTCATATATACTTTAGATTGATTTAAAACTTCATTTTTAATTTAAAAGGATCTAGGTGAAGATCCTT
TTTGATAATCTCATGACCAAAATCCCTTAACGTGAGTTTTCGTTCCACTGAGCGTCAGACCCCGTAGAAA
AGATCAAAGGATCTTCTTGAGATCCTTTTTTTCTGCGCGTAATCTGCTGCTTGCAAACAAAAAAACCACC
GCTACCAGCGGTGGTTTGTTTGCCGGATCAAGAGCTACCAACTCTTTTTCCGAAGGTAACTGGCTTCAGC
AGAGCGCAGATACCAAATACTGTTCTTCTAGTGTAGCCGTAGTTAGGCCACCACTTCAAGAACTCTGTAG
CACCGCCTACATACCTCGCTCTGCTAATCCTGTTACCAGTGGCTGCTGCCAGTGGCGATAAGTCGTGTCT
TACCGGGTTGGACTCAAGACGATAGTTACCGGATAAGGCGCAGCGGTCGGGCTGAACGGGGGGTTCGTGC
ACACAGCCCAGCTTGGAGCGAACGACCTACACCGAACTGAGATACCTACAGCGTGAGCTATGAGAAAGCG
CCACGCTTCCCGAAGGGAGAAAGGCGGACAGGTATCCGGTAAGCGGCAGGGTCGGAACAGGAGAGCGCAC
GAGGGAGCTTCCAGGGGGAAACGCCTGGTATCTTTATAGTCCTGTCGGGTTTCGCCACCTCTGACTTGAG
CGTCGATTTTTGTGATGCTCGTCAGGGGGGCGGAGCCTATGGAAAAACGCCAGCAACGCGGCCTTTTTAC
GGTTCCTGCACTCTGTGGTCTCATACTGTTCACTGCCGTATAGGCAGGAAGTTTCAGAATCTCGACGGTT
TTAGAGCTAGAAATAGCAAGTTAAAATAAGGCTAGTCCGTTATCAACTTGAAAAAGTGGCACCGAGTCGG
TGCGTTCACTGCCGTATAGGCAGGCTTCGAGACCACGAA
